>Addgene plasmid #57607 | tdEos-Desmocollin1-C-18 | depositor partial sequence | sequence record 88759 | insert sequence
GATCCGCTAGCGCTACCGGTCGCCACCATGAGTGCGATTAAGCCAGACATGAAGATCAACCTCCGTATGG
AAGGCAACGTAAACGGGCACCACTTTGTGATCGACGGAGATGGTACAGGCAAGCCTTTTGAGGGAAAACA
GAGTATGGATCTTGAAGTCAAAGAGGGCGGACCTCTGCCTTTTGCCTTTGATATCCTGACCACTGCATTC
CATTACGGCAACAGGGTATTCGCCGAATATCCAGACCACATACAAGACTATTTTAAGCAGTCGTTTCCTA
AGGGGTATTCGTGGGAACGAAGCTTGACTTTCGAAGACGGGGGCATTTGCATTGCCAGAAACGACATAAC
AATGGAAGGGGACACTTTCTATAATAAAGTTCGATTTCACGGTGTAAACTTTCCCGCCAATGGTCCAGTT
ATGCAGAAGAAGACGCTGAAATGGGAGCCCTCCACTGAGAAAATGTATGTGCGTGATGGAGTGCTGACTG
GTGATATTCGCATGGCTTTGTTGCTTGAAGGAAATGCCCATTACCGATGTGACTTCAGAACTACTTACAA
AGCTAAGGAGAAGGGTGTCAAGTTACCAGGCTACCACTTTGTGGACCACTGCATTGAGATTTTAAGCCAT
GACAAAGATTACAACAAGGTTAAGCTGTATGAGCATGCTGTTGCTCATTCTGGATTGCCTGACAATGCCA
GACGATCCGGTAGCGGTCACGGTACTGGTTCTACTGGTTCTGGTTCTTCTGAGAGTGCGATTAAGCCAGA
CATGAAGATCAACCTCCGTATGGAAGGCAACGTAAACGGGCACCACTTTGTGATCGACGGAGATGGTACA
GGCAAGCCTTTTGAGGGAAAACAGAGTATGGATCTTGAAGTCAAAGAGGGCGGACCTCTGCCTTTTGCCT
TTGATATCCTGACCACTGCATTCCATTACGGCAACAGGGTATTCGCCGAATATCCAGACCACATACAAGA
CTATTTTAAGCAGTCGTTTCCTAAGGGGTATTCGTGGGAACGAAGCTTGACTTTCGAAGACGGGGGCATT
TGCATTGCCAGAAACGACATAACAATGGAAGGGGACACTTTCTATAATAAAGTTCGATTTCACGGTGTAA
ACTTTCCCGCCAATGGTCCAGTTATGCAGAAGAAGACGCTGAAATGGGAGCCCTCCACTGAGAAAATGTA
TGTGCGTGATGGAGTGCTGACTGGTGATATTCGCATGGCTTTGTTGCTTGAAGGAAATGCCCATTACCGA
TGTGACTTCAGAACTACTTACAAAGCTAAGGAGAAGGGTGTCAAGTTACCAGGCTACCACTTTGTGGACC
ACTGCATTGAGATTTTAAGCCATGACAAAGATTACAACAAGGTTAAGCTGTATGAGCATGCTGTTGCTCA
TTCTGGATTGCCTGACAATGCCAGACGATCCGGACTCAGATCTAGTAGCGGAGGTAGCGCATCCGGCGGA
AGCGGAGGAAGCGCTCTGGCCTCTGCTGCCCCAGGGAGCATCTTCTGTAAGCAGCTCCTTTTCTCTCTCC
TGGTTTTAACATTACTTTGCGATGCTTGTCAGAAAGTTTATCTTCGAGTTCCTTCTCATCTTCAGGCTGA
AACACTTGTAGGCAAAGTGAATCTGGAGGAGTGTCTCAAGTCGGCCAGCCTAATCCGGTCCAGTGACCCT
GCCTTCAGGATTCTAGAAGATGGCTCAATTTACACAACACATGACCTCATTTTGTCTTCTGAAAGGAAAA
GTTTTTCCATTTTCCTTTCAGATGGTCAGAGACGGGAACAACAAGAGATAAAAGTTGTACTGTCAGCAAG
AGAAAACAAGTCTCCTAAGAAGAGACATACCAAAGACACAGCCCTCAAGCGCAGCAAGAGACGATGGGCT
CCTATTCCAGCTTCATTGATGGAGAACTCGTTGGGTCCATTTCCACAACACGTTCAGCAGATCCAATCTG
ATGCTGCACAGAATTACACCATCTTTTATTCCATAAGTGGGCCAGGCGTGGACAAAGAACCCTTCAATTT
GTTTTACATAGAGAAAGACACTGGGGATATCTTTTGTACAAGGAGCATTGACCGTGAGAAATACGAACAG
TTTGCGTTATATGGCTATGCAACAACTGCAGATGGCTATGCACCAGAATATCCACTCCCTTTGATCATCA
AAATTGAAGATGATAATGATAACGCCCCATATTTTGAACACAGAGTGACTATCTTTACTGTGCCTGAAAA
TTGCCGATCCGGCACTTCAGTGGGAAAAGTGACCGCCACAGACCTTGACGAACCTGACACTCTCCATACT
CGTCTGAAATATAAAATCTTACAACAAATCCCAGATCATCCAAAGCATTTCTCCATACACCCAGATACCG
GAGTCATCACCACAACTACACCTTTTCTGGATAGAGAAAAATGTGATACTTACCAGTTAATAATGGAAGT
GCGAGACATGGGTGGTCAGCCTTTCGGTTTATTTAATACAGGAACAATTACTATTTCACTTGAGGATGAA
AATGACAATCCACCATCTTTCACAGAAACTTCTTATGTTACAGAAGTAGAAGAAAACAGAATTGACGTGG
AGATTTTGCGAATGAAGGTACAGGATCAGGATTTGCCAAACACTCCTCACTCAAAGGCTGTATACAAAAT
CTTACAAGGAAATGAAAATGGAAACTTCATAATTAGCACAGATCCAAATACAAATGAAGGAGTGCTGTGT
GTTGTCAAGCCATTGAACTATGAAGTCAATCGCCAAGTTATTTTGCAAGTTGGTGTCATTAACGAGGCAC
AATTCTCTAAAGCAGCGAGCTCACAAACTCCTACAATGTGCACTACAACTGTCACCGTTAAAATTATAGA
CAGTGATGAGGGCCCTGAATGCCACCCTCCAGTGAAAGTTATTCAGAGTCAAGATGGCTTCCCAGCTGGC
CAAGAACTCCTTGGATACAAAGCACTGGACCCGGAAATATCCAGTGGTGAAGGCTTAAGGTATCAGAAGT
TAGGGGATGAAGATAACTGGTTTGAAATTAATCAACACACTGGCGACTTGAGAACTCTAAAAGTACTAGA
TAGAGAATCCAAATTTGTAAAAAACAACCAATACAATATTTCAGTTGTTGCAGTGGATGCAGTTGGCCGA
TCTTGCACTGGAACATTAGTAGTTCATTTGGATGATTACAACGATCACGCACCTCAAATTGACAAAGAAG
TGACCATTTGTCAGAATAATGAGGATTTTGCTGTTCTGAAACCTGTAGATCCAGATGGACCTGAAAATGG
ACCACCTTTTCAATTCTTTCTGGATAATTCTGCCAGTAAAAACTGGAACATAGAAGAAAAGGATGGTAAA
ACTGCCATTCTTCGTCAACGGCAAAATCTTGATTATAACTATTATTCTGTGCCTATTCAAATAAAAGACA
GGCATGGTTTAGTTGCAACACATATGTTAACAGTGAGAGTATGTGACTGTTCAACTCCATCTGAGTGTAG
AATGAAGGATAAAAGTACAAGAGACGTTAGACCAAATGTAATACTTGGAAGATGGGCTATTCTTGCTATG
GTGTTGGGTTCTGTATTGTTATTATGTATTCTGTTTACATGTTTCTGTGTCACTGCTAAGAGAACAGTCA
AGAAATGTTTTCCAGAAGACATAGCCCAGCAAAATTTAATTGTATCAAATACTGAAGGACCTGGAGAAGA
AGTAACGGAAGCAAATATTAGACTCCCCATGCAGACATCCAACATTTGTGACACAAGCATGTCTGTTGGT
ACTGTTGGTGGCCAGGGAATCAAAACACAGCAAAGTTTTGAGATGGTCAAAGGAGGCTACACTTTGGATT
CCAACAAAGGAGGTGGACATCAGACCTTGGAGTCCGTCAAGGGAGTGGGGCAGGGAGATACTGGCAGATA
TGCGTACACGGACTGGCAGAGTTTCACCCAACCTCGGCTTGGCGAAAAGGTGTATTTGTGTGGACAAGAT
GAGGAGCATAAACATTGTGAAGACTACGTTTGTTCGTATAACTATGAAGGCAAAGGTTCTCTGGCCGGCT
CAGTAGGTTGCTGCAGCGATCGGCAGGAAGAAGAGGGACTGGAGTTTCTAGATCACCTGGAACCCAAATT
TAGGACATTAGCAAAGACATGCATCAAGAAATAAGGATCCACCGGATCTAGATAACTGATCATAATCAGC
CAT
