[The description below was written by a language model from this plasmid's Addgene catalogue record.]
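Description:
tdEos-Desmocollin1-C-18 is a mammalian expression plasmid built on the tdEos-C1 backbone (about 4.75 kb without the insert), designed to express human desmocollin 1 (DSC1) as a fluorescent fusion protein. Transcription is driven by the CMV promoter, a strong constitutive promoter in most mammalian cell lines. The use of an SV40 polyA reverse sequencing primer suggests that an SV40 polyadenylation signal lies downstream of the coding region. The plasmid is maintained at high copy number in E. coli under kanamycin selection. It also carries a neomycin resistance marker, so transfected mammalian cells can be selected with G418 to derive stable lines. The record gives no feature table, so the origin of replication and other backbone elements are not explicitly documented, and the cloning method is listed as unknown.

The tdEos tag is supplied by the backbone and sits at the N-terminus of the fusion, with desmocollin 1 placed C-terminal to it. The "C-18" in the name probably refers to this orientation and to a linker of 18 residues, although the record does not confirm this. tdEos is a tandem-dimer form of the photoconvertible protein Eos. It starts as a green species (excitation 505 nm, emission 516 nm) and, after photoconversion, becomes a red species (excitation 569 nm, emission 581 nm). Desmocollin 1 is a desmosomal cadherin, and the stated purpose of the construct is to serve as a cadherin localization marker. The photoconvertible tag also makes it suitable for live-cell imaging, optical pulse-chase tracking of labelled protein, and localization-based super-resolution microscopy.
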