Addgene plasmid #57607: tdEos-Desmocollin1-C-18
Purpose: Localization: Cadherin, Excitation: 505 / 569, Emission: 516 / 581
Depositing lab: Michael Davidson. Depositing organization: Florida State University, Tallahassee.
Backbone
  Vector backbone: tdEos-C1
  Backbone size w/o insert (bp): 4750
  Vector type: Mammalian Expression
  Selectable markers: Neomycin (select with G418)
Growth in bacteria
  Bacterial resistance: Kanamycin, 50 μg/mL
  Growth temperature: 37°C
  Growth strain: DH5alpha
  Copy number: High Copy
Gene/Insert
  Gene/Insert name: Desmocollin1 (alt name: NM_024421.2)
  Species: H. sapiens (human)
  Entrez Gene: DSC1 (a.k.a. CDHF1, DG2/DG3)
  Promoter: CMV
  Tag / fusion protein: tdEos (N terminal on backbone)
  Cloning method: Unknown
  Sequencing primers: 5′ CMV-F; 3′ SV40pA-R
Terms and licenses: Academic/Nonprofit Terms; Industry Terms
Depositor comments: . Excitation = 505 / 569; Emission = 516 / 581
How to cite: tdEos-Desmocollin1-C-18 was a gift from Michael Davidson (Addgene plasmid # 57607 ; http://n2t.net/addgene:57607 ; RRID:Addgene_57607)
